Addgene plasmid #120624: Smp_176540-Cd4-bio-His
Purpose: Expression of recombinant S. mansoni protein
Depositing lab: Gavin Wright. Depositing organization: Wellcome Sanger Institute. Publication: A library of cell-surface and secreted proteins from Schistosoma mansoni identifies early serological markers of infection. Cécile Crosnier, Anna V. Protasio, Gabriel Rinaldi, Shona Wilson, Matthew Berriman, Gavin J. Wright. bioRXiv 10.1101/593616.
Backbone
  Vector backbone: pTT3
  Backbone manufacturer: Yves Durocher, NRC
  Backbone size w/o insert (bp): 6686
  Vector type: Mammalian Expression
Growth in bacteria
  Bacterial resistance: Ampicillin, 100 μg/mL
  Growth temperature: 37°C
  Growth strain: DH5alpha
  Copy number: High Copy
Gene/Insert
  Gene/Insert name: Smp_176540
  Species: Schistosoma mansoni
  Insert size (bp): 2779
  Entrez Gene: Smp_176540 (a.k.a. Smp_176540)
  Promoter: CMV
  Tag / fusion protein: ratCd4(d3+4)-bio-6His (C terminal on backbone)
  Cloning method: Restriction Enzyme; 5′ cloning site NotI (not destroyed); 3′ cloning site AscI (not destroyed)
Terms and licenses: Academic/Nonprofit Terms; Industry Terms: Not Available to Industry
How to cite: Smp_176540-Cd4-bio-His was a gift from Gavin Wright (Addgene plasmid # 120624 ; http://n2t.net/addgene:120624 ; RRID:Addgene_120624)
