[The description below was written by a language model from this plasmid's Addgene catalogue record and pLannotate feature annotations shown in this document.]
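Description:
Smp_176540-Cd4-bio-His is a mammalian expression plasmid built on the pTT3 backbone for producing a recombinant, soluble form of the Schistosoma mansoni protein Smp_176540. It is maintained in E. coli through a high-copy ColE1/pUC-type origin and selected with ampicillin via the β-lactamase gene. The backbone also carries a fragment of the Epstein-Barr virus oriP, which in cell lines expressing EBNA1 supports episomal retention and boosts yields from transient transfection. Short remnants of lac regulatory sequence and other cloning-vector leftovers are annotated but are not part of the expression unit.

Expression is driven by the human CMV immediate early enhancer and promoter, followed by adenovirus-derived leader and splice sequences and a chimeric intron fragment that promote efficient mRNA processing. The small antisense hit to adenovirus preterminal protein most likely reflects this leader region rather than a real coding element. A mouse immunoglobulin heavy chain signal sequence fragment sits just upstream of the insert region, consistent with directing the product into the secretory pathway. The roughly 2.8 kb schistosome insert, cloned between retained NotI and AscI sites, is not itself annotated in the feature table but fits the gap between the signal sequence and the tag. It is fused at its C terminus to domains 3 and 4 of rat Cd4, followed, per the catalogue entry, by a biotinylation peptide and a 6xHis tag; only the Cd4 portion is annotated. A rabbit β-globin polyadenylation signal ends the transcript.

The Cd4 domains provide a common antibody-recognisable handle, the biotinylation sequence allows capture on streptavidin surfaces, and the His tag permits affinity purification. The plasmid belongs to a library of S. mansoni cell-surface and secreted proteins used to identify early serological markers of infection.
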