Features (pLannotate 1.2.2; 18 found; start..end, strand, type, name):
      7..386     +  enhancer       CMV enhancer: human cytomegalovirus immediate early enhancer
    388..587     +  promoter       CMV promoter: human cytomegalovirus (CMV) immediate early promoter
    655..693     +  misc_feature   Ad SA (fragment): adenovirus major late transcript splice acceptor (Friedrich and Soriano, 1991)
    726..935     -  CDS            PTP (fragment): TERM_ADE02 - Experimental evidence at protein level: Swiss-Prot protein existence level 1. Protein covalently bound to the viral DNA that acts as a primer for viral genomic replication by DNA strand displacement. Assembles on the viral origin of replication in an initiation complex with viral polymerase, DBP, host NFIA and host POU2F1/OCT1. During initiation, the polymerase covalently couples the first dCTP with Ser- 580 of pTP. The terminal protein stimulates the template activity over 20 fold compared to protein-free templates. Neo-synthesized viral genomes are linked to two preterminal prot
    966..1055    +  intron         chimeric intron (fragment): chimera between introns from adenovirus and immunoglobulin heavy chain genes
   1074..1120    +  CDS            IgH signal sequence (fragment): signal sequence from the mouse immunoglobulin heavy chain variable region
   3978..4538    +  CDS            Cd4 (fragment): CD4_RAT - Experimental evidence at protein level: Swiss-Prot protein existence level 1. Integral membrane glycoprotein that plays an essential role in the immune response and serves multiple functions in responses against both external and internal offenses. In T-cells, functions primarily as a coreceptor for MHC class II molecule:peptide complex. The antigens presented by class II peptides are derived from extracellular proteins while class I peptides are derived from cytosolic proteins. Interacts simultaneously with the T-cell receptor (TCR) and the MHC class II presented by antigen presenti
   4698..4753    +  polyA_signal   β-globin poly(A) signal: rabbit β-globin polyadenylation signal (Gil and Proudfoot, 1987)
   5267..6948    -  rep_origin     oriP (fragment): Epstein-Barr virus oriP replication origin (Yates et al., 2000)
   7075..7179    +  promoter       AmpR promoter: bla
   7180..8040    +  CDS            AmpR: β-lactamase; bla; confers resistance to ampicillin, carbenicillin, and related antibiotics
   8211..8799    +  rep_origin     ori: high-copy-number ColE1/pMB1/pBR322/pUC origin of replication
   8982..9074    +  CDS            lacI (fragment): lac repressor; lacI; The lac repressor binds to the lac operator to inhibit transcription in E. coli. This inhibition can be relieved by adding lactose or isopropyl-β-D-thiogalactopyranoside (IPTG).
   9087..9108    +  protein_bind   CAP binding site: CAP binding activates transcription in the presence of cAMP. E. coli catabolite activator protein
   9123..9153    +  promoter       lac promoter: promoter for the E. coli lac operon
   9161..9177    +  protein_bind   lac operator: The lac repressor binds to the lac operator to inhibit transcription in E. coli. This inhibition can be relieved by adding lactose or isopropyl-β-D-thiogalactopyranoside (IPTG). lac repressor encoded by lacI
   9247..9263    +  promoter       tet promoter (fragment): E. coli promoter for tetracycline efflux protein gene
   9273..9298    -  CDS            bla(M) (fragment): β-lactamase lacking the signal sequence; bla(M); allows cytosolic expression of β-lactamase
>Addgene plasmid #120624 | Smp_176540-Cd4-bio-His | addgene full sequence | sequence record 234385 | Addgene NGS Result
CATGTTGACATTGATTATTGACTAGTTATTAATAGTAATCAATTACGGGGTCATTAGTTCATAGCCCATA
TATGGAGTTCCGCGTTACATAACTTACGGTAAATGGCCCGCCTGGCTGACCGCCCAACGACCCCCGCCCA
TTGACGTCAATAATGACGTATGTTCCCATAGTAACGCCAATAGGGACTTTCCATTGACGTCAATGGGTGG
AGTATTTACGGTAAACTGCCCACTTGGCAGTACATCAAGTGTATCATATGCCAAGTCCGCCCCCTATTGA
CGTCAATGACGGTAAATGGCCCGCCTGGCATTATGCCCAGTACATGACCTTACGGGACTTTCCTACTTGG
CAGTACATCTACGTATTAGTCATCGCTATTACCATGGTGATGCGGTTTTGGCAGTACACCAATGGGCGTG
GATAGCGGTTTGACTCACGGGGATTTCCAAGTCTCCACCCCATTGACGTCAATGGGAGTTTGTTTTGGCA
CCAAAATCAACGGGACTTTCCAAAATGTCGTAATAACCCCGCCCCGTTGACGCAAATGGGCGGTAGGCGT
GTACGGTGGGAGGTCTATATAAGCAGAGCTCGTTTAGTGAACCGTCAGATCCTCACTCTCTTCCGCATCG
CTGTCTGCGAGGGCCAGCTGTTGGGCTCGCGGTTGAGGACAAACTCTTCGCGGTCTTTCCAGTACTCTTG
GATCGGAAACCCGTCGGCCTCCGAACGGTACTCCGCCACCGAGGGACCTGAGCGAGTCCGCATCGACCGG
ATCGGAAAACCTCTCGAGAAAGGCGTCTAACCAGTCACAGTCGCAAGGTAGGCTGAGCACCGTGGCGGGC
GGCAGCGGGTGGCGGTCGGGGTTGTTTCTGGCGGAGGTGCTGCTGATGATGTAATTAAAGTAGGCGGTCT
TGAGACGGCGGATGGTCGAGGTGAGGTGTGGCAGGCTTGAGATCCAGCTGTTGGGGTGAGTACTCCCTCT
CAAAAGCGGGCATTACTTCTGCGCTAAGATTGTCAGTTTCCAAAAACGAGGAGGATTTGATATTCACCTG
GCCCGATCTGGCCATACACTTGAGTGACAATGACATCCACTTTGCCTTTCTCTCCACAGGTGTCCACTCC
CAGGTCCAAGTTTGCCACCATGGAGTTTCAGACCCAGGTACTCATGTCCCTGCTGCTCTGCATGTCTGGT
GCGGCCGCCGTGGACGAGATCGAGCTGCGGCTGCGGATGCGGGAAGAGATCGCCCCCAGCACCCGGATCG
GCAGCGTGATCAGCAGCCTGCCCGTGAACCTGCGGAGCCAGATGCACTTCCTGACCGACAGCACCTTCTT
CACCGTGACCCCCACCACCGGCGAGATCAGAGTGGGCCGGCTGATCGACCGCGAGCGGCTGTGCCCTGAG
TTCAAGCTGTGCTGCGGCGTGATCACATGCGAGCTGAAGGCCAGCATCTTCGTGACCAACAAGGCCGCTG
GCGAGTTCGCCGCCAGCGTGCTGCTGAAGGTGGAAATCCAGGACCAGAACGACAACCGGCCCACCTTCAG
CGCCCAGAGCCAGACCGTGACCCTGAGCGAGGCCACCACCGTGGGCACCCTGATCAGCATCAACGCCGCC
ACCGACGCCGACATCGACCCCGAGAACCAGATCCAGCGGTACACCCTGGTGGAACACACCGGCACCTTCA
AGCTGGACCTGAGCGGCCTGCCCACCGTGCGGCTGGAACTGCTCAGACCCCTGGACCGGGAACAGGTGTC
CGAGTACAAGGCCAGCCTGGAAGCCTGCGACCCTGGCGCCTGTACCCGGCAGACCCTGGAAATTCAGATC
CTGGACGAGAACGATAACAGCCCCAGACTGGCCAACACCCGGTTCAACAAGAGACTGATCGAGAACATCC
CTGTGGGCACCGTGGTGCTGCAGCTGAACGCCACCGACATCGATAGCGGCGAGCGGGGCAGAGTGATGTA
CAGCTTCCACGGCAACATCGACAGCGACCTGACCGAGACATTCGAACTCGTGCGGGACACAGGCGAGATC
AAGCTGAGAAGGCCCCTGGCCGCCAACATCCGGGACAGCTACGAGTTCAAAGTGATCGCCTGCGACGCCG
TGAACCGGGCCTGCAGCGGCAACGAGAACAGCACCGCCGACATCACCTTCACCGTGGAAGATGTGAACAA
CTTCCCCCCCTCCATCCACGCCGTGGCTGCTGGCGCTGCCCTGGTCACAAGCAGCAGCGACCAGAACAAA
GTGGGCGAGAGCAAGACCGGCGAGAGCGACCACAACAGCTTCAACGAGCCCAAGCCCGGCGACGAGCTGA
GCATCCTGGAAAACAGCCCCCCCAGCCAGATCGCCGTGCTGACCGTGCGGGACGACGACACCGGCGACAA
CAGCAAGGTGTCCTGCTCCCTGAACGACACCAACAGCAACATCCTGAGCAACGGCGAGAAAACCACCCAG
AACTTCATCCTGACCCCTAGCACCCCCGGCATCTACAGCCTGCGGACCGCCAAGGTGTTCGACTACGAGA
GCGAGAGCACCATCCGGACCACCGTCGTGTGCCACGACTACGGCAAGCCCCAGCAGCTGACCAGCGCCAG
AGTGATCACCGTGCAGATCATCGACGTGAACGAGTTCCAGCCCGAGTTCAGCAGACGGGTGTACGTGTCC
GGCGTGCCCGAGAACGCCCCTCCCGGCATGGATATCCTGACCACCACCGCCCTGGACAGAGACAGAGCCG
CCGTGCTGTCCTACAAGTTCGCCCCCTCCAGCACCCTGAGCTTCAGCGAGGGCGAGAAGGACAGCCACAA
GAGCGACAGCATCCAGATCGACGACGAAGTGAACAAGCACTTCATCATCGAGTCCCAGACCGGCATCATC
CGGACCTCCCAGATCCCCCTGGATCGCGAGAAGATCGGCTCTGTGACCCTGGTGGTGCTGGTCACCGACA
GCGTGTCCCCCCCCATCTTCACCGCCACCACCACAGTGTCCATCGAGATTCTGGATGAGAATGACAACGC
CCCCGTGTTCACCAACCCCCCCGTGCGGTCTAGCGAGGCCCCCCAGGGCGACAACGAGAAGTTCGCCTTC
ACCATCATGGAAAATGCCCCCAGATTCACCCAGCTGAGCCAGCGGCTGGAAGCCAAGGACCCCGACCAGG
GCGATAACGGCCGGGTGCAGTTTAGCCTGCTGGCCACCTACGCCCTGACCAAGAGCAGCCGGCGGAACCA
GTTCATCGGCAGCAGCCCCAATATGCTGACCAGCTTCGAGCACTTTATCGACAGACCCGGCTCCGACCTG
AACAGCGAGGCCGGCATGACCCGGCACGTGGTGGACCAGCCCATCTTCCGGATCACCAGCAACGGCGTGA
TCGAGACACTGGTGGAACTGGACCGCGAGACAGTGCCCGTGTACATCCTGAAGATCGGCGTGCGCGACAG
AGGCGCCCAGCCTCTGGCCTCCACCACCATGCTGAGAGTGAACGTGCAGGACGCCAACGACAATGCCCCT
GTGTGGGTGTTCCCCACCCCCGTGGACCGGACCATCAACCTGACCACCGGCATGAAGCCCGGCAGCCTGG
CCGGCAGACTGAGAGCCGAGGACGCCGATAGCTTTGAGGCCGGCAAGGTGGAATACCTGTTCCTGGGCCC
CAGAGGCGAGACAATCGAGGGCGTGACCCTGGAAGAGGGCCTGCTGAACGTGCTGAACCCCCCCAAGCCT
GGCCTGACAAAGACCGTGAAGCCTGGCCAGAAGCTGAGCAGCAACAGCGACGACCTGAAGGGCTACAGAG
CCGGCCCTCTGTACCTGAACGGCACAACCGGGGAGATCTGGGTGGCCCAGGCCCTGACCAGCGGCACCAT
TAACCTGCACCTGAGGGCCGAGGATCAGGGCACCCCCAGATCCCACACCGACGCCTGGCTGACCATCAAC
GTGTTCATCGACCCCAGCGAGGGCATCGGCTTTCTGAGCTTCGGCGGCGATGGCACTGGCGCGCCGTCGA
CCTCCATCACGGCCTATAAGAGTGAGGGGGAGTCAGCGGAGTTCTCCTTCCCACTCAACCTTGGAGAGGA
AAGCCTGCAGGGAGAGTTGAGATGGAAGGCAGAGAAGGCTCCTTCTTCCCAGTCCTGGATCACCTTCTCC
CTAAAGAACCAAAAGGTGTCTGTGCAGAAGTCTACTAGCAACCCCAAGTTCCAGCTGTCCGAAACGCTCC
CACTCACCCTTCAGATACCCCAGGTCTCCCTTCAGTTTGCTGGTTCTGGCAACCTGACCCTGACTCTGGA
CAGAGGGATACTGTATCAGGAAGTGAACCTGGTGGTGATGAAAGTGACTCAGCCCGACAGCAACACTTTG
ACCTGTGAGGTGATGGGACCCACCTCACCCAAGATGAGACTGATCTTGAAGCAGGAGAATCAGGAGGCCA
GGGTCTCCAGGCAGGAGAAAGTGATTCAAGTGCAGGCCCCTGAAGCAGGGGTGTGGCAATGTCTACTGAG
TGAAGGTGAAGAGGTCAAGATGGACTCCAAGATCCAGGTTTTATCCAAAGGGTTGAATTCCGGCAGCCTG
CACCACATCCTGGACGCCCAGAAGATGCTGTGGAACCACAGGGACAGGAACCTGCCTCCTCTGGCCCCTC
TGGGCCCCCACCACCATCACCACCATTGAGTCTAGACACGTGATTAATTAAGGATCCCCCGACCTCGACC
TCTGGCTAATAAAGGAAATTTATTTTCATTGCAATAGTGTGTTGGAATTTTTTGTGTCTCTCACTCGGAA
GGACATATGGGAGGGCAAATCATTTGGTCGAGATCCCTCGGAGATCTCTAGCTAGAGGATCGATCCCCGC
CCCGGACGAACTAAACCTGACTACGACATCTCTGCCCCTTCTTCGCGGGGCAGTGCATGTAATCCCTTCA
GTTGGTTGGTACAACTTGCCAACTGGGCCCTGTTCCACATGTGACACGGGGGGGGACCAAACACAAAGGG
GTTCTCTGACTGTAGTTGACATCCTTATAAATGGATGTGCACATTTGCCAACACTGAGTGGCTTTCATCC
TGGAGCAGACTTTGCAGTCTGTGGACTGCAACACAACATTGCCTTTATGTGTAACTCTTGGCTGAAGCTC
TTACACCAATGCTGGGGGACATGTACCTCCCAGGGGCCCAGGAAGACTACGGGAGGCTACACCAACGTCA
ATCAGAGGGGCCTGTGTAGCTACCGATAAGCGGACCCTCAAGAGGGCATTAGCAATAGTGTTTATAAGGC
CCCCTTGTTAACCCTAAACGGGTAGCATATGCTTCCCGGGTAGTAGTATATACTATCCAGACTAACCCTA
ATTCAATAGCATATGTTACCCAACGGGAAGCATATGCTATCGAATTAGGGTTAGTAAAAGGGTCCTAAGG
AACAGCGATATCTCCCACCCCATGAGCTGTCACGGTTTTATTTACATGGGGTCAGGATTCCACGAGGGTA
GTGAACCATTTTAGTCACAAGGGCAGTGGCTGAAGATCAAGGAGCGGGCAGTGAACTCTCCTGAATCTTC
GCCTGCTTCTTCATTCTCCTTCGTTTAGCTAATAGAATAACTGCTGAGTTGTGAACAGTAAGGTGTATGT
GAGGTGCTCGAAAACAAGGTTTCAGGTGACGCCCCCAGAATAAAATTTGGACGGGGGGTTCAGTGGTGGC
ATTGTGCTATGACACCAATATAACCCTCACAAACCCCTTGGGCAATAAATACTAGTGTAGGAATGAAACA
TTCTGAATATCTTTAACAATAGAAATCCATGGGGTGGGGACAAGCCGTAAAGACTGGATGTCCATCTCAC
ACGAATTTATGGCTATGGGCAACACATAATCCTAGTGCAATATGATACTGGGGTTATTAAGATGTGTCCC
AGGCAGGGACCAAGACAGGTGAACCATGTTGTTACACTCTATTTGTAACAAGGGGAAAGAGAGTGGACGC
CGACAGCAGCGGACTCCACTGGTTGTCTCTAACACCCCCGAAAATTAAACGGGGCTCCACGCCAATGGGG
CCCATAAACAAAGACAAGTGGCCACTCTTTTTTTTGAAATTGTGGAGTGGGGGCACGCGTCAGCCCCCAC
ACGCCGCCCTGCGGTTTTGGACTGTAAAATAAGGGTGTAATAACTTGGCTGATTGTAACCCCGCTAACCA
CTGCGGTCAAACCACTTGCCCACAAAACCACTAATGGCACCCCGGGGAATACCTGCATAAGTAGGTGGGC
GGGCCAAGATAGGGGCGCGATTGCTGCGATCTGGAGGACAAATTACACACACTTGCGCCTGAGCGCCAAG
CACAGGGTTGTTGGTCCTCATATTCACGAGGTCGCTGAGAGCACGGTGGGCTAATGTTGCCATGGGTAGC
ATATACTACCCAAATATCTGGATAGCATATGCTATCCTAATCTATATCTGGGTAGCATAGGCTATCCTAA
TCTATATCTGGGTAGCATATGCTATCCTAATCTATATCTGGGTAGTATATGCTATCCTAATTTATATCTG
GGTAGCATAGGCTATCCTAATCTATATCTGGGTAGCATATGCTATCCTAATCTATATCTGGGTAGTATAT
GCTATCCTAATCTGTATCCGGGTAGCATATGCTATCCTAATAGAGATTAGGGTAGTATATGCTATCCTAA
TTTATATCTGGGTAGCATATACTACCCAAATATCTGGATAGCATATGCTATCCTAATCTATATCTGGGTA
GCATATGCTATCCTAATCTATATCTGGGTAGCATAGGCTATCCTAATCTATATCTGGGTAGCATATGCTA
TCCTAATCTATATCTGGGTAGTATATGCTATCCTAATTTATATCTGGGTAGCATAGGCTATCCTAATCTA
TATCTGGGTAGCATATGCTATCCTAATCTATATCTGGGTAGTATATGCTATCCTAATCTGTATCCGGGTA
GCATATGCTATCCTCATGATAAGCTGTCAAACATGAGAATTTTCTTGAAGACGAAAGGGCCTCGTGATAC
GCCTATTTTTATAGGTTAATGTCATGATAATAATGGTTTCTTAGACGTCAGGTGGCACTTTTCGGGGAAA
TGTGCGCGGAACCCCTATTTGTTTATTTTTCTAAATACATTCAAATATGTATCCGCTCATGAGACAATAA
CCCTGATAAATGCTTCAATAATATTGAAAAAGGAAGAGTATGAGTATTCAACATTTCCGTGTCGCCCTTA
TTCCCTTTTTTGCGGCATTTTGCCTTCCTGTTTTTGCTCACCCAGAAACGCTGGTGAAAGTAAAAGATGC
TGAAGATCAGTTGGGTGCACGAGTGGGTTACATCGAACTGGATCTCAACAGCGGTAAGATCCTTGAGAGT
TTTCGCCCCGAAGAACGTTTTCCAATGATGAGCACTTTTAAAGTTCTGCTATGTGGCGCGGTATTATCCC
GTGTTGACGCCGGGCAAGAGCAACTCGGTCGCCGCATACACTATTCTCAGAATGACTTGGTTGAGTACTC
ACCAGTCACAGAAAAGCATCTTACGGATGGCATGACAGTAAGAGAATTATGCAGTGCTGCCATAACCATG
AGTGATAACACTGCGGCCAACTTACTTCTGACAACGATCGGAGGACCGAAGGAGCTAACCGCTTTTTTGC
ACAACATGGGGGATCATGTAACTCGCCTTGATCGTTGGGAACCGGAGCTGAATGAAGCCATACCAAACGA
CGAGCGTGACACCACGATGCCTGCAGCAATGGCAACAACGTTGCGCAAACTATTAACTGGCGAACTACTT
ACTCTAGCTTCCCGGCAACAATTAATAGACTGGATGGAGGCGGATAAAGTTGCAGGACCACTTCTGCGCT
CGGCCCTTCCGGCTGGCTGGTTTATTGCTGATAAATCTGGAGCCGGTGAGCGTGGGTCTCGCGGTATCAT
TGCAGCACTGGGGCCAGATGGTAAGCCCTCCCGTATCGTAGTTATCTACACGACGGGGAGTCAGGCAACT
ATGGATGAACGAAATAGACAGATCGCTGAGATAGGTGCCTCACTGATTAAGCATTGGTAACTGTCAGACC
AAGTTTACTCATATATACTTTAGATTGATTTAAAACTTCATTTTTAATTTAAAAGGATCTAGGTGAAGAT
CCTTTTTGATAATCTCATGACCAAAATCCCTTAACGTGAGTTTTCGTTCCACTGAGCGTCAGACCCCGTA
GAAAAGATCAAAGGATCTTCTTGAGATCCTTTTTTTCTGCGCGTAATCTGCTGCTTGCAAACAAAAAAAC
CACCGCTACCAGCGGTGGTTTGTTTGCCGGATCAAGAGCTACCAACTCTTTTTCCGAAGGTAACTGGCTT
CAGCAGAGCGCAGATACCAAATACTGTTCTTCTAGTGTAGCCGTAGTTAGGCCACCACTTCAAGAACTCT
GTAGCACCGCCTACATACCTCGCTCTGCTAATCCTGTTACCAGTGGCTGCTGCCAGTGGCGATAAGTCGT
GTCTTACCGGGTTGGACTCAAGACGATAGTTACCGGATAAGGCGCAGCGGTCGGGCTGAACGGGGGGTTC
GTGCACACAGCCCAGCTTGGAGCGAACGACCTACACCGAACTGAGATACCTACAGCGTGAGCTATGAGAA
AGCGCCACGCTTCCCGAAGGGAGAAAGGCGGACAGGTATCCGGTAAGCGGCAGGGTCGGAACAGGAGAGC
GCACGAGGGAGCTTCCAGGGGGAAACGCCTGGTATCTTTATAGTCCTGTCGGGTTTCGCCACCTCTGACT
TGAGCGTCGATTTTTGTGATGCTCGTCAGGGGGGCGGAGCCTATGGAAAAACGCCAGCAACGCGGCCTTT
TTACGGTTCCTGGCCTTTTGCTGGCCTTTTGCTCACATGTTCTTTCCTGCGTTATCCCCTGATTCTGTGG
ATAACCGTATTACCGCCTTTGAGTGAGCTGATACCGCTCGCCGCAGCCGAACGACCGAGCGCAGCGAGTC
AGTGAGCGAGGAAGCGGAAGAGCGCCCAATACGCAAACCGCCTCTCCCCGCGCGTTGGCCGATTCATTAA
TGCAGCTGGCACGACAGGTTTCCCGACTGGAAAGCGGGCAGTGAGCGCAACGCAATTAATGTGAGTTAGC
TCACTCATTAGGCACCCCAGGCTTTACACTTTATGCTTCCGGCTCGTATGTTGTGTGGAATTGTGAGCGG
ATAACAATTTCACACAGGAAACAGCTATGACCATGATTACGCCAAGCTCTAGCTAGAGGTCGACCAATTC
TCATGTTTGACAGCTTATCATCGCAGATCCGGGCAACGTTGTTGCCATTGCTGCAGGCGCAGAACTGGTA
GGTATGGAAGATCTATACATTGAATCAATATTGGCAATTAGCCATATTAGTCATTGGTTATATAGCATAA
ATCAATATTGGCTATTGGCCATTGCATACGTTGTATCTATATCATAATATGTACATTTATATTGGCTCAT
GTCCAATATGACCGC
